Addgene plasmid #125701: pDRF1-GW ymNeongreen-T2A-mTurquoise2
Purpose: Produces equimolar expression of yeast codon optimized mNeongreen and mTurquoise2
Depositing lab: Bas Teusink. Depositing organization: Vrije Universiteit Amsterdam. Publication: In vivo characterisation of fluorescent proteins in budding yeast. Botman D, de Groot DH, Schmidt P, Goedhart J, Teusink B. Sci Rep. 2019 Feb 19;9(1):2234. doi: 10.1038/s41598-019-38913-z. PubMed 30783202.
Backbone
  Vector backbone: pDRF1-GW
  Vector type: Yeast Expression
  Selectable markers: URA3
Growth in bacteria
  Bacterial resistance: Ampicillin, 100 μg/mL
  Growth temperature: 37°C
  Growth strain: DH5alpha
  Copy number: High Copy
Gene/Insert
  Gene/Insert name: ymNeongreen-T2A-mTurquoise
  Species: Synthetic
  Cloning method: Restriction Enzyme; 5′ cloning site NA (unknown if destroyed); 3′ cloning site NA (unknown if destroyed)
  Sequencing primers: 5′ NA
Terms and licenses: Academic/Nonprofit Terms; Industry Terms: Not Available to Industry
How to cite: pDRF1-GW ymNeongreen-T2A-mTurquoise2 was a gift from Bas Teusink (Addgene plasmid # 125701 ; http://n2t.net/addgene:125701 ; RRID:Addgene_125701)
