[The description below was written by a language model from this plasmid's Addgene catalogue record and pLannotate feature annotations shown in this document.]
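Description:
pDRF1-GW ymNeongreen-T2A-mTurquoise2 is an 8,479 bp yeast expression plasmid built on the pDRF1-GW backbone, an E. coli–Saccharomyces cerevisiae shuttle vector. In bacteria it is maintained at high copy through a ColE1/pUC-type origin and selected with ampicillin via the β-lactamase gene. In yeast it replicates episomally from the 2μ origin and is selected by uracil prototrophy through URA3 under its own promoter, a marker that can also be counterselected with 5-FOA. An f1 origin and remnants of a pBluescript-type cloning region (lac promoter/operator, lacZα and MCS fragments, a T7 promoter) are carried over from the parental vectors. The depositor sequence and the repository's sequencing result have the same length and the same 26 annotated features, differing only in the start coordinate.

The payload is a synthetic bicistronic reading frame sitting between Gateway attB1 and attB2 sites, which mark the backbone's Gateway cassette position, although the catalogue lists restriction cloning. It encodes yeast codon-optimised mNeonGreen followed by the cyan protein mTurquoise2. The roughly 80 bp gap between the two annotated coding sequences corresponds to the T2A peptide named in the record but not annotated in the tables. T2A causes ribosomal skipping during translation, so one transcript yields two separate proteins in about equimolar amounts. Transcription ends at the ADH1 terminator downstream. The yeast promoter driving the cassette is not stated or annotated as such; only fragmentary yeast genomic matches appear upstream of attB1. The stated purpose is equimolar co-expression of the two fluorescent proteins, which lets one serve as an internal reference for the other when characterising fluorescent protein performance in budding yeast.
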