Features (pLannotate 1.2.2; 26 found; start..end, strand, type, name):
      3..257     -  CDS            BRP1 (fragment): BRP1_YEAST - Protein predicted: Swiss-Prot protein existence level 4. From Saccharomyces cerevisiae (strain ATCC 204508 / S288c) (Baker's yeast).
    359..375     -  promoter       ARG4 promoter (fragment): S. cerevisiae ARG4
    480..563     +  CDS            YG007_YEAST: Protein predicted: Swiss-Prot protein existence level 4. From Saccharomyces cerevisiae (strain ATCC 204508 / S288c) (Baker's yeast).
    800..824     +  protein_bind   attB1: mutant version of attB; recombination site for the Gateway® BP reaction BP Clonase™
    851..1558    +  CDS            mNeonGreen: mNeonGreen is a basic (constitutively fluorescent) green/yellow fluorescent protein published in 2013, derived from Branchiostoma lanceolatum. It is reported to be a very rapidly-maturing monomer with moderate acid sensitivity.
   1640..2359    +  CDS            mTurquoise2: enhanced monomeric variant of CFP (Goedhart et al., 2012) mammalian codon-optimized
   2369..2393    -  protein_bind   attB2: mutant version of attB; recombination site for the Gateway® BP reaction BP Clonase™
   2421..2447    +  misc_feature   MCS (fragment): pBluescript multiple cloning site
   2456..2474    -  promoter       T7 promoter: promoter for bacteriophage T7 RNA polymerase
   2475..2618    +  CDS            ADH1 (fragment): ADH1_YEAST - Also known as ADC1. Experimental evidence at protein level: Swiss-Prot protein existence level 1. This isozyme preferentially catalyzes the conversion of primary unbranched alcohols to their corresponding aldehydes. Also shows activity toward secondary alcohols. From Saccharomyces cerevisiae (strain ATCC 204508 / S288c) (Baker's yeast).
   2622..2809    +  terminator     ADH1 terminator: S. cerevisiae ADH1; transcription terminator for the S. cerevisiae alcohol dehydrogenase 1 (ADH1) gene
   2817..2974    +  CDS            lacZα (fragment): LacZα fragment of β-galactosidase; lacZ fragment
   2980..3031    -  misc_feature   bom (fragment): basis of mobility region from pBR322
   3036..3119    +  CDS            RAF1 (fragment): RAF_YEAST - Experimental evidence at transcript level: Swiss-Prot protein existence level 2. Antagonizes transcriptional repression of recombinase FLP by REP1-REP2. May play a role in plasmid partitioning. From Saccharomyces cerevisiae (strain ATCC 204508 / S288c) (Baker's yeast).
   3273..4619    -  rep_origin     2μ ori: yeast 2μ plasmid origin of replication
   4624..4640    -  promoter       tet promoter (fragment): E. coli promoter for tetracycline efflux protein gene
   4730..5533    -  CDS            URA3: orotidine-5'-phosphate decarboxylase, required for uracil biosynthesis; S. cerevisiae URA3; yeast auxotrophic marker, counterselectable with 5-fluoroorotic acid (5-FOA)
   5534..5749    -  promoter       URA3 promoter: S. cerevisiae URA3
   5860..5964    +  promoter       AmpR promoter: bla
   5965..6825    +  CDS            AmpR: β-lactamase; bla; confers resistance to ampicillin, carbenicillin, and related antibiotics
   6996..7584    +  rep_origin     ori: high-copy-number ColE1/pMB1/pBR322/pUC origin of replication
   7767..7859    +  CDS            lacI (fragment): lac repressor; lacI; The lac repressor binds to the lac operator to inhibit transcription in E. coli. This inhibition can be relieved by adding lactose or isopropyl-β-D-thiogalactopyranoside (IPTG).
   7872..7893    +  protein_bind   CAP binding site: CAP binding activates transcription in the presence of cAMP. E. coli catabolite activator protein
   7908..7938    +  promoter       lac promoter: promoter for the E. coli lac operon
   7946..7962    +  protein_bind   lac operator: The lac repressor binds to the lac operator to inhibit transcription in E. coli. This inhibition can be relieved by adding lactose or isopropyl-β-D-thiogalactopyranoside (IPTG). lac repressor encoded by lacI
   8043..8471    -  rep_origin     f1 ori (sequence partly withheld): f1 bacteriophage origin of replication; arrow indicates direction of (+) strand synthesis
>Addgene plasmid #125701 | pDRF1-GW ymNeongreen-T2A-mTurquoise2 | depositor full sequence | sequence record 240631 | pDRF1-GW ymNeongreen-T2A-mTurquoise2 sequence 8479 bps
CAAGCTTCCTGAAACGGAGAAACATAAACAGGCATTGCTGGGATCACCCATACATCACTCTGTTTTGCCT
GACCTTTTCCGGTAATTTGAAAACAAACCCGGTCTCGAAGCGGAGATCCGGCGATAATTACCGCAGAAAT
AAACCCATACACGAGACGTAGAACCAGCCGCACATGGCCGGAGAAACTCCTGCGAGAATTTCGTAAACTC
GCGCGCATTGCATCTGTATTTCCTAATGCGGCACTTCCAGGCCTCGATCGAGACCGTTTATCCATTGCTT
TTTTGTTGTCTTTTTCCCTCGTTCACAGAAAGTCTGAAGAAGCTATAGTAGAACTATGAGCTTTTTTTGT
TTCTGTTTTCCTTTTTTTTTTTTTTACCTCTGTGGAAATTGTTACTCTCACACTCTTTAGTTCGTTTGTT
TGTTTTGTTTATTCCAATTATGACCGGTGACGAAACGTGGTCGATGGTGGGTACCGCTTATGCTCCCCTC
CATTAGTTTCGATTATATAAAAAGGCCAAATATTGTATTATTTTCAAATGTCCTATCATTATCGTCTAAC
ATCTAATTTCTCTTAAATTTTTTCTCTTTCTTTCCTATAACACCAATAGTGAAAATCTTTTTTTCTTCTA
TATCTACAAAAACTTTTTTTTTCTATCAACCTCGTTGATAAATTTTTTCTTTAACAATCGTTAATAATTA
ATTAATTGGAAAATAACCATTTTTTCTCTCTTTTATACACACATTCAAAAGAAAGAAAAAAAATATACCC
CAGCCTCGACTAGTGAATTCGCGGCCATCACAAGTTTGTACAAAAAAGCAGGCTGCTAGCACTAGTAAGC
TTTTAATTAAATGGTCTCTAAGGGTGAAGAAGATAACATGGCTTCTTTGCCAGCCACCCACGAGTTGCAC
ATCTTCGGTTCCATTAACGGTGTCGACTTCGATATGGTCGGTCAAGGTACCGGTAACCCAAACGACGGTT
ACGAAGAATTGAACTTGAAGTCTACCAAGGGCGACTTGCAGTTCTCCCCTTGGATTTTGGTTCCACACAT
CGGTTACGGTTTCCACCAATACTTGCCATACCCAGACGGTATGTCCCCATTCCAAGCCGCCATGGTTGAC
GGTTCTGGTTACCAAGTCCACAGAACCATGCAATTCGAAGACGGTGCTTCCTTGACCGTGAACTACAGAT
ACACCTACGAAGGTTCTCACATCAAGGGCGAAGCCCAAGTTAAGGGTACCGGTTTCCCTGCTGACGGTCC
AGTCATGACTAACTCCTTGACCGCTGCTGACTGGTGTCGTTCCAAGAAGACCTACCCAAACGATAAGACC
ATCATTTCCACTTTCAAGTGGTCCTACACCACCGGTAACGGCAAGAGATACCGCTCTACCGCTCGTACCA
CCTACACCTTCGCCAAGCCAATGGCTGCCAACTACTTGAAGAACCAGCCTATGTACGTCTTCCGTAAGAC
CGAGCTGAAGCATTCCAAGACTGAATTGAACTTCAAGGAATGGCAAAAGGCTTTCACCGACGTCATGGGT
ATGGACGAATTGTACAAGTCCGGAGAGGGCAGAGGAAGTCTTCTAACATGCGGTGACGTGGAGGAGAATC
CCGGCCCTGGGGATCCACCGGTCGCCACCATGGTGAGCAAGGGCGAGGAGCTGTTCACCGGGGTGGTGCC
CATCCTGGTCGAGCTGGACGGCGACGTAAACGGCCACAAGTTCAGCGTGTCCGGCGAGGGCGAGGGCGAT
GCCACCTACGGCAAGCTGACCCTGAAGTTCATCTGCACCACCGGCAAGCTGCCCGTGCCCTGGCCCACCC
TCGTGACCACCCTGTCCTGGGGCGTGCAGTGCTTCGCCCGCTACCCCGACCACATGAAGCAGCACGACTT
CTTCAAGTCCGCCATGCCCGAAGGCTACGTCCAGGAGCGCACCATCTTCTTCAAGGACGACGGCAACTAC
AAGACCCGCGCCGAGGTGAAGTTCGAGGGCGACACCCTGGTGAACCGCATCGAGCTGAAGGGCATCGACT
TCAAGGAGGACGGCAACATCCTGGGGCACAAGCTGGAGTACAACTACTTTAGCGACAACGTCTATATCAC
CGCCGACAAGCAGAAGAACGGCATCAAGGCCAACTTCAAGATCCGCCACAACATCGAGGACGGCGGCGTG
CAGCTCGCCGACCACTACCAGCAGAACACCCCCATCGGCGACGGCCCCGTGCTGCTGCCCGACAACCACT
ACCTGAGCACCCAGTCCAAGCTGAGCAAAGACCCCAACGAGAAGCGCGATCACATGGTCCTGCTGGAGTT
CGTGACCGCCGCCGGGATCACTCTCGGCATGGACGAGCTGTACAAGTAAAGCGGCCGCACCCAGCTTTCT
TGTACAAAGTGGTGTAGTTAATTCATGATGGCCGCTGCAGGTCGACCTCGAGGGGGGGCCCGGTACCCAA
TTCGCCCTATAGTGAGTCGTATTACGCGCGGATCCAGCTTTGGACTTCTTCGCCAGAGGTTTGGTCAAGT
CTCCAATCAAGGTTGTCGGCTTGTCTACCTTGCCAGAAATTTACGAAAAGATGGAAAAGGGTCAAATCGT
TGGTAGATACGTTGTTGACACTTCTAAATAAGCGAATTTCTTATGATTTATGATTTTTATTATTAAATAA
GTTATAAAAAAAATAAGTGTATACAAATTTTAAAGTGACTCTTAGGTTTTAAAACGANAATTCTTATTCT
TGAGTAACTCTTTCCTGTAGGTCAGGTTGCTTTCTCAGGTATAGCATGAGGTCGCTCTTATTGACCACAC
CTCTACCGGCATGCCAATTCACTGGCCGTCGTTTTACAACGTCGTGACTGGGAAAACCCTGGCGTTACCC
AACTTAATCGCCTTGCAGCACATCCCCCTTTCGCCAGCTGGCGTAATAGCGAAGAGGCCCGCACCGATCG
CCCTTCCCAACAGTTGCGCAGCCTGAATGGCGAATGGCGCCTGATGCGGTATTTTCTCCTTACGCATCTG
TGCGGTATTTCACACCGCATAATCGGATCGTACTTGTTACCCATCATTGAATTTTGAACATCCGAACCTG
GGAGTTTTCCCTGAAACAGATAGTATATTTGAACCTGTATAATAATATATAGTCTAGCGCTTTACGGAAG
ACAATGTATGTATTTCGGTTCCTGGAGAAACTATTGCATCTATTGCATAGGTAATCTTGCACGTCGCATC
CCCGGTTCATTTTCTGCGTTTCCATCTTGCACTTCAATAGCATATCTTTGTTAACGAAGCATCTGTGCTT
CATTTTGTAGAACAAAAATGCAACGCGAGAGCGCTAATTTTTCAAACAAAGAATCTGAGCTGCATTTTTA
CAGAACAGAAATGCAACGCGAAAGCGCTATTTTACCAACGAAGAATCTGTGCTTCATTTTTGTAAAACAA
AAATGCAACGCGAGAGCGCTAATTTTTCAAACAAAGAATCTGAGCTGCATTTTTACAGAACAGAAATGCA
ACGCGAGAGCGCTATTTTACCAACAAAGAATCTATACTTCTTTTTTGTTCTACAAAAATGCATCCCGAGA
GCGCTATTTTTCTAACAAAGCATCTTAGATTACTTTTTTTCTCCTTTGTGCGCTCTATAATGCAGTCTCT
TGATAACTTTTTGCACTGTAGGTCCGTTAAGGTTAGAAGAAGGCTACTTTGGTGTCTATTTTCTCTTCCA
TAAAAAAAGCCTGACTCCACTTCCCGCGTTTACTGATTACTAGCGAAGCTGCGGGTGCATTTTTTCAAGA
TAAAGGCATCCCCGATTATATTCTATACCGATGTGGATTGCGCATACTTTGTGAACAGAAAGTGATAGCG
TTGATGATTCTTCATTGGTCAGAAAATTATGAACGGTTTCTTCTATTTTGTCTCTATATACTACGTATAG
GAAATGTTTACATTTTCGTATTGTTTTCGATTCACTCTATGAATAGTTCTTACTACAATTTTTTTGTCTA
AAGAGTAATACTAGAGATAAACATAAAAAATGTAGAGGTCGAGTTTAGATGCAAGTTCAAGGAGCGAAAG
GTGGATGGGTAGGTTATATAGGGATATAGCACAGAGATATATAGCAAAGAGATACTTTTGAGCAATGTTT
GTGGAAGCGGTATTCGCAATATTTTAGTAGCTCGTTACAGTCCGGTGCGTTTTTGGTTTTTTGAAAGTGC
GTCTTCAGAGCGCTTTTGGTTTTCAAAAGCGCTCTGAAGTTCCTATACTTTCTAGCTAGAGAATAGGAAC
TTCGGAATAGGAACTTCAAAGCGTTTCCGAAAACGAGCGCTTCCGAAAATGCAACGCGAGCTGCGCACAT
ACAGCTCACTGTTCACGTCGCACCTATATCTGCGTGTTGCCTGTATATATATATACATGAGAAGAACGGC
ATAGTGCGTGTTTATGCTTAAATGCGTACTTATATGCGTCTATTTATGTAGGATGAAAGGTAGTCTAGTA
CCTCCTGTGATATTATCCCATTCCATGCGGGGTATCGTATGCTTCCTTCAGCACTACCCTTTAGCTGTTC
TATATGCTGCCACTCCTCAATTGGATTAGTCTCATCCTTCAATGCTATCATTTCCTTTGATATTGGATCG
ATCCGATGATAAGCTGTCAAACATGAGAATTGGGTAATAACTGATATAATTAAATTGAAGCTCTAATTTG
TGAGTTTAGTATACATGCATTTACTTATAATACAGTTTTTTAGTTTTGCTGGCCGCATCTTCTCAAATAT
GCTTCCCAGCCTGCTTTTCTGTAACGTTCACCCTCTACCTTAGCATCCCTTCCCTTTGCAAATAGTCCTC
TTCCAACAATAATAATGTCAGATCCTGTAGAGACCACATCATCCACGGTTCTATACTGTTGACCCAATGC
GTCTCCCTTGTCATCTAAACCCACACCGGGTGTCATAATCAACCAATCGTAACCTTCATCTCTTCCACCC
ATGTCTCTTTGAGCAATAAAGCCGATAACAAAATCTTTGTCGCTCTTCGCAATGTCAACAGTACCCTTAG
TATATTCTCCAGTAGATAGGGAGCCCTTGCATGACAATTCTGCTAACATCAAAAGGCCTCTAGGTTCCTT
TGTTACTTCTTCTGCCGCCTGCTTCAAACCGCTAACAATACCTGGGCCCACCACACCGTGTGCATTCGTA
ATGTCTGCCCATTCTGCTATTCTGTATACACCCGCAGAGTACTGCAATTTGACTGTATTACCAATGTCAG
CAAATTTTCTGTCTTCGAAGAGTAAAAAATTGTACTTGGCGGATAATGCCTTTAGCGGCTTAACTGTGCC
CTCCATGGAAAAATCAGTCAAGATATCCACATGTGTTTTTAGTAAACAAATTTTGGGACCTAATGCTTCA
ACTAACTCCAGTAATTCCTTGGTGGTACGAACATCCAATGAAGCACACAAGTTTGTTTGCTTTTCGTGCA
TGATATTAAATAGCTTGGCAGCAACAGGACTAGGATGAGTAGCAGCACGTTCCTTATATGTAGCTTTCGA
CATGATTTATCTTCGTTTCCTGCATGTTTTTGTTCTGTGCAGTTGGGTTAAGAATACTGGGCAATTTCAT
GTTTCTTCAACACTACATATGCGTATATATACCAATCTAAGTCTGTGCTCCTTCCTTCGTTCTTCCTTCT
GTTCGGAGATTACCGAATCAAAAAAATTTCAAGGAAACCGAAATCAAAAAAAAGAATAAAAAAAAAATGA
TGAATTGAAAAGCTAATTCTTGAAGACGAAAGGGCCTCGTGATACGCCTATTTTTATAGGTTAATGTCAT
GATAATAATGGTTTCTTAGACGTCAGGTGGCACTTTTCGGGGAAATGTGCGCGGAACCCCTATTTGTTTA
TTTTTCTAAATACATTCAAATATGTATCCGCTCATGAGACAATAACCCTGATAAATGCTTCAATAATATT
GAAAAAGGAAGAGTATGAGTATTCAACATTTCCGTGTCGCCCTTATTCCCTTTTTTGCGGCATTTTGCCT
TCCTGTTTTTGCTCACCCAGAAACGCTGGTGAAAGTAAAAGATGCTGAAGATCAGTTGGGTGCACGAGTG
GGTTACATCGAACTGGATCTCAACAGCGGTAAGATCCTTGAGAGTTTTCGCCCCGAAGAACGTTTTCCAA
TGATGAGCACTTTTAAAGTTCTGCTATGTGGCGCGGTATTATCCCGTATTGACGCCGGGCAAGAGCAACT
CGGTCGCCGCATACACTATTCTCAGAATGACTTGGTTGAGTACTCACCAGTCACAGAAAAGCATCTTACG
GATGGCATGACAGTAAGAGAATTATGCAGTGCTGCCATAACCATGAGTGATAACACTGCGGCCAACTTAC
TTCTGACAACGATCGGAGGACCGAAGGAGCTAACCGCTTTTTTGCACAACATGGGGGATCATGTAACTCG
CCTTGATCGTTGGGAACCGGAGCTGAATGAAGCCATACCAAACGACGAGCGTGACACCACGATGCCTGTA
GCAATGGCAACAACGTTGCGCAAACTATTAACTGGCGAACTACTTACTCTAGCTTCCCGGCAACAATTAA
TAGACTGGATGGAGGCGGATAAAGTTGCAGGACCACTTCTGCGCTCGGCCCTTCCGGCTGGCTGGTTTAT
TGCTGATAAATCTGGAGCCGGTGAGCGTGGGTCTCGCGGTATCATTGCAGCACTGGGGCCAGATGGTAAG
CCCTCCCGTATCGTAGTTATCTACACGACGGGGAGTCAGGCAACTATGGATGAACGAAATAGACAGATCG
CTGAGATAGGTGCCTCACTGATTAAGCATTGGTAACTGTCAGACCAAGTTTACTCATATATACTTTAGAT
TGATTTAAAACTTCATTTTTAATTTAAAAGGATCTAGGTGAAGATCCTTTTTGATAATCTCATGACCAAA
ATCCCTTAACGTGAGTTTTCGTTCCACTGAGCGTCAGACCCCGTAGAAAAGATCAAAGGATCTTCTTGAG
ATCCTTTTTTTCTGCGCGTAATCTGCTGCTTGCAAACAAAAAAACCACCGCTACCAGCGGTGGTTTGTTT
GCCGGATCAAGAGCTACCAACTCTTTTTCCGAAGGTAACTGGCTTCAGCAGAGCGCAGATACCAAATACT
GTTCTTCTAGTGTAGCCGTAGTTAGGCCACCACTTCAAGAACTCTGTAGCACCGCCTACATACCTCGCTC
TGCTAATCCTGTTACCAGTGGCTGCTGCCAGTGGCGATAAGTCGTGTCTTACCGGGTTGGACTCAAGACG
ATAGTTACCGGATAAGGCGCAGCGGTCGGGCTGAACGGGGGGTTCGTGCACACAGCCCAGCTTGGAGCGA
ACGACCTACACCGAACTGAGATACCTACAGCGTGAGCTATGAGAAAGCGCCACGCTTCCCGAAGGGAGAA
AGGCGGACAGGTATCCGGTAAGCGGCAGGGTCGGAACAGGAGAGCGCACGAGGGAGCTTCCAGGGGGAAA
CGCCTGGTATCTTTATAGTCCTGTCGGGTTTCGCCACCTCTGACTTGAGCGTCGATTTTTGTGATGCTCG
TCAGGGGGGCGGAGCCTATGGAAAAACGCCAGCAACGCGGCCTTTTTACGGTTCCTGGCCTTTTGCTGGC
CTTTTGCTCACATGTTCTTTCCTGCGTTATCCCCTGATTCTGTGGATAACCGTATTACCGCCTTTGAGTG
AGCTGATACCGCTCGCCGCAGCCGAACGACCGAGCGCAGCGAGTCAGTGAGCGAGGAAGCGGAAGAGCGC
CCAATACGCAAACCGCCTCTCCCCGCGCGTTGGCCGATTCATTAATGCAGCTGGCACGACAGGTTTCCCG
ACTGGAAAGCGGGCAGTGAGCGCAACGCAATTAATGTGAGTTAGCTCACTCATTAGGCACCCCAGGCTTT
ACACTTTATGCTTCCGGCTCGTATGTTGTGTGGAATTGTGAGCGGATAACAATTTCACACAGGAAACAGC
TATGACCATGATTACGCCAAGCTTACCGCATCAGGAAATTGTAAGCGTTAATATTTTGTTAAAATTCGCG
TTAAATTTTTGTTAAATCAGCTCATTTTTTAACCAATAGGCCGAAATCGGCAAAATCCCTTATAAATCAA
AAGAATAGACCGAGATAGGGT
[37 nt withheld, positions 8142-8178]
AAAGAACGTGGACTCCAACGTCAAAGG
[49 nt withheld, positions 8206-8254]
T
[91 nt withheld, positions 8256-8346]
G
[124 nt withheld, positions 8348-8471]
CCATTCGC
