Features (pLannotate 1.2.2; 26 found; start..end, strand, type, name):
     95..178     +  CDS            YG007_YEAST: Protein predicted: Swiss-Prot protein existence level 4. From Saccharomyces cerevisiae (strain ATCC 204508 / S288c) (Baker's yeast).
    415..439     +  protein_bind   attB1: mutant version of attB; recombination site for the Gateway® BP reaction BP Clonase™
    466..1173    +  CDS            mNeonGreen: mNeonGreen is a basic (constitutively fluorescent) green/yellow fluorescent protein published in 2013, derived from Branchiostoma lanceolatum. It is reported to be a very rapidly-maturing monomer with moderate acid sensitivity.
   1255..1974    +  CDS            mTurquoise2: enhanced monomeric variant of CFP (Goedhart et al., 2012) mammalian codon-optimized
   1984..2008    -  protein_bind   attB2: mutant version of attB; recombination site for the Gateway® BP reaction BP Clonase™
   2036..2062    +  misc_feature   MCS (fragment): pBluescript multiple cloning site
   2071..2089    -  promoter       T7 promoter: promoter for bacteriophage T7 RNA polymerase
   2090..2233    +  CDS            ADH1 (fragment): ADH1_YEAST - Also known as ADC1. Experimental evidence at protein level: Swiss-Prot protein existence level 1. This isozyme preferentially catalyzes the conversion of primary unbranched alcohols to their corresponding aldehydes. Also shows activity toward secondary alcohols. From Saccharomyces cerevisiae (strain ATCC 204508 / S288c) (Baker's yeast).
   2237..2424    +  terminator     ADH1 terminator: S. cerevisiae ADH1; transcription terminator for the S. cerevisiae alcohol dehydrogenase 1 (ADH1) gene
   2432..2589    +  CDS            lacZα (fragment): LacZα fragment of β-galactosidase; lacZ fragment
   2595..2646    -  misc_feature   bom (fragment): basis of mobility region from pBR322
   2651..2734    +  CDS            RAF1 (fragment): RAF_YEAST - Experimental evidence at transcript level: Swiss-Prot protein existence level 2. Antagonizes transcriptional repression of recombinase FLP by REP1-REP2. May play a role in plasmid partitioning. From Saccharomyces cerevisiae (strain ATCC 204508 / S288c) (Baker's yeast).
   2888..4234    -  rep_origin     2μ ori: yeast 2μ plasmid origin of replication
   4239..4255    -  promoter       tet promoter (fragment): E. coli promoter for tetracycline efflux protein gene
   4345..5148    -  CDS            URA3: orotidine-5'-phosphate decarboxylase, required for uracil biosynthesis; S. cerevisiae URA3; yeast auxotrophic marker, counterselectable with 5-fluoroorotic acid (5-FOA)
   5149..5364    -  promoter       URA3 promoter: S. cerevisiae URA3
   5475..5579    +  promoter       AmpR promoter: bla
   5580..6440    +  CDS            AmpR: β-lactamase; bla; confers resistance to ampicillin, carbenicillin, and related antibiotics
   6611..7199    +  rep_origin     ori: high-copy-number ColE1/pMB1/pBR322/pUC origin of replication
   7382..7474    +  CDS            lacI (fragment): lac repressor; lacI; The lac repressor binds to the lac operator to inhibit transcription in E. coli. This inhibition can be relieved by adding lactose or isopropyl-β-D-thiogalactopyranoside (IPTG).
   7487..7508    +  protein_bind   CAP binding site: CAP binding activates transcription in the presence of cAMP. E. coli catabolite activator protein
   7523..7553    +  promoter       lac promoter: promoter for the E. coli lac operon
   7561..7577    +  protein_bind   lac operator: The lac repressor binds to the lac operator to inhibit transcription in E. coli. This inhibition can be relieved by adding lactose or isopropyl-β-D-thiogalactopyranoside (IPTG). lac repressor encoded by lacI
   7658..8086    -  rep_origin     f1 ori (sequence partly withheld): f1 bacteriophage origin of replication; arrow indicates direction of (+) strand synthesis
   8097..8351    -  CDS            BRP1 (fragment): BRP1_YEAST - Protein predicted: Swiss-Prot protein existence level 4. From Saccharomyces cerevisiae (strain ATCC 204508 / S288c) (Baker's yeast).
   8453..8469    -  promoter       ARG4 promoter (fragment): S. cerevisiae ARG4
>Addgene plasmid #125701 | pDRF1-GW ymNeongreen-T2A-mTurquoise2 | addgene full sequence | sequence record 246507 | Addgene NGS Result
AAATTGTTACTCTCACACTCTTTAGTTCGTTTGTTTGTTTTGTTTATTCCAATTATGACCGGTGACGAAA
CGTGGTCGATGGTGGGTACCGCTTATGCTCCCCTCCATTAGTTTCGATTATATAAAAAGGCCAAATATTG
TATTATTTTCAAATGTCCTATCATTATCGTCTAACATCTAATTTCTCTTAAATTTTTTCTCTTTCTTTCC
TATAACACCAATAGTGAAAATCTTTTTTTCTTCTATATCTACAAAAACTTTTTTTTTCTATCAACCTCGT
TGATAAATTTTTTCTTTAACAATCGTTAATAATTAATTAATTGGAAAATAACCATTTTTTCTCTCTTTTA
TACACACATTCAAAAGAAAGAAAAAAAATATACCCCAGCCTCGACTAGTGAATTCGCGGCCATCACAAGT
TTGTACAAAAAAGCAGGCTGCTAGCACTAGTAAGCTTTTAATTAAATGGTCTCTAAGGGTGAAGAAGATA
ACATGGCTTCTTTGCCAGCCACCCACGAGTTGCACATCTTCGGTTCCATTAACGGTGTCGACTTCGATAT
GGTCGGTCAAGGTACCGGTAACCCAAACGACGGTTACGAAGAATTGAACTTGAAGTCTACCAAGGGCGAC
TTGCAGTTCTCCCCTTGGATTTTGGTTCCACACATCGGTTACGGTTTCCACCAATACTTGCCATACCCAG
ACGGTATGTCCCCATTCCAAGCCGCCATGGTTGACGGTTCTGGTTACCAAGTCCACAGAACCATGCAATT
CGAAGACGGTGCTTCCTTGACCGTGAACTACAGATACACCTACGAAGGTTCTCACATCAAGGGCGAAGCC
CAAGTTAAGGGTACCGGTTTCCCTGCTGACGGTCCAGTCATGACTAACTCCTTGACCGCTGCTGACTGGT
GTCGTTCCAAGAAGACCTACCCAAACGATAAGACCATCATTTCCACTTTCAAGTGGTCCTACACCACCGG
TAACGGCAAGAGATACCGCTCTACCGCTCGTACCACCTACACCTTCGCCAAGCCAATGGCTGCCAACTAC
TTGAAGAACCAGCCTATGTACGTCTTCCGTAAGACCGAGCTGAAGCATTCCAAGACTGAATTGAACTTCA
AGGAATGGCAAAAGGCTTTCACCGACGTCATGGGTATGGACGAATTGTACAAGTCCGGAGAGGGCAGAGG
AAGTCTTCTAACATGCGGTGACGTGGAGGAGAATCCCGGCCCTGGGGATCCACCGGTCGCCACCATGGTG
AGCAAGGGCGAGGAGCTGTTCACCGGGGTGGTGCCCATCCTGGTCGAGCTGGACGGCGACGTAAACGGCC
ACAAGTTCAGCGTGTCCGGCGAGGGCGAGGGCGATGCCACCTACGGCAAGCTGACCCTGAAGTTCATCTG
CACCACCGGCAAGCTGCCCGTGCCCTGGCCCACCCTCGTGACCACCCTGTCCTGGGGCGTGCAGTGCTTC
GCCCGCTACCCCGACCACATGAAGCAGCACGACTTCTTCAAGTCCGCCATGCCCGAAGGCTACGTCCAGG
AGCGCACCATCTTCTTCAAGGACGACGGCAACTACAAGACCCGCGCCGAGGTGAAGTTCGAGGGCGACAC
CCTGGTGAACCGCATCGAGCTGAAGGGCATCGACTTCAAGGAGGACGGCAACATCCTGGGGCACAAGCTG
GAGTACAACTACTTTAGCGACAACGTCTATATCACCGCCGACAAGCAGAAGAACGGCATCAAGGCCAACT
TCAAGATCCGCCACAACATCGAGGACGGCGGCGTGCAGCTCGCCGACCACTACCAGCAGAACACCCCCAT
CGGCGACGGCCCCGTGCTGCTGCCCGACAACCACTACCTGAGCACCCAGTCCAAGCTGAGCAAAGACCCC
AACGAGAAGCGCGATCACATGGTCCTGCTGGAGTTCGTGACCGCCGCCGGGATCACTCTCGGCATGGACG
AGCTGTACAAGTAAAGCGGCCGCACCCAGCTTTCTTGTACAAAGTGGTGTAGTTAATTCATGATGGCCGC
TGCAGGTCGACCTCGAGGGGGGGCCCGGTACCCAATTCGCCCTATAGTGAGTCGTATTACGCGCGGATCC
AGCTTTGGACTTCTTCGCCAGAGGTTTGGTCAAGTCTCCAATCAAGGTTGTCGGCTTGTCTACCTTGCCA
GAAATTTACGAAAAGATGGAAAAGGGTCAAATCGTTGGTAGATACGTTGTTGACACTTCTAAATAAGCGA
ATTTCTTATGATTTATGATTTTTATTATTAAATAAGTTATAAAAAAAATAAGTGTATACAAATTTTAAAG
TGACTCTTAGGTTTTAAAACGAAAATTCTTATTCTTGAGTAACTCTTTCCTGTAGGTCAGGTTGCTTTCT
CAGGTATAGCATGAGGTCGCTCTTATTGACCACACCTCTACCGGCATGCCAATTCACTGGCCGTCGTTTT
ACAACGTCGTGACTGGGAAAACCCTGGCGTTACCCAACTTAATCGCCTTGCAGCACATCCCCCTTTCGCC
AGCTGGCGTAATAGCGAAGAGGCCCGCACCGATCGCCCTTCCCAACAGTTGCGCAGCCTGAATGGCGAAT
GGCGCCTGATGCGGTATTTTCTCCTTACGCATCTGTGCGGTATTTCACACCGCATAATCGGATCGTACTT
GTTACCCATCATTGAATTTTGAACATCCGAACCTGGGAGTTTTCCCTGAAACAGATAGTATATTTGAACC
TGTATAATAATATATAGTCTAGCGCTTTACGGAAGACAATGTATGTATTTCGGTTCCTGGAGAAACTATT
GCATCTATTGCATAGGTAATCTTGCACGTCGCATCCCCGGTTCATTTTCTGCGTTTCCATCTTGCACTTC
AATAGCATATCTTTGTTAACGAAGCATCTGTGCTTCATTTTGTAGAACAAAAATGCAACGCGAGAGCGCT
AATTTTTCAAACAAAGAATCTGAGCTGCATTTTTACAGAACAGAAATGCAACGCGAAAGCGCTATTTTAC
CAACGAAGAATCTGTGCTTCATTTTTGTAAAACAAAAATGCAACGCGAGAGCGCTAATTTTTCAAACAAA
GAATCTGAGCTGCATTTTTACAGAACAGAAATGCAACGCGAGAGCGCTATTTTACCAACAAAGAATCTAT
ACTTCTTTTTTGTTCTACAAAAATGCATCCCGAGAGCGCTATTTTTCTAACAAAGCATCTTAGATTACTT
TTTTTCTCCTTTGTGCGCTCTATAATGCAGTCTCTTGATAACTTTTTGCACTGTAGGTCCGTTAAGGTTA
GAAGAAGGCTACTTTGGTGTCTATTTTCTCTTCCATAAAAAAAGCCTGACTCCACTTCCCGCGTTTACTG
ATTACTAGCGAAGCTGCGGGTGCATTTTTTCAAGATAAAGGCATCCCCGATTATATTCTATACCGATGTG
GATTGCGCATACTTTGTGAACAGAAAGTGATAGCGTTGATGATTCTTCATTGGTCAGAAAATTATGAACG
GTTTCTTCTATTTTGTCTCTATATACTACGTATAGGAAATGTTTACATTTTCGTATTGTTTTCGATTCAC
TCTATGAATAGTTCTTACTACAATTTTTTTGTCTAAAGAGTAATACTAGAGATAAACATAAAAAATGTAG
AGGTCGAGTTTAGATGCAAGTTCAAGGAGCGAAAGGTGGATGGGTAGGTTATATAGGGATATAGCACAGA
GATATATAGCAAAGAGATACTTTTGAGCAATGTTTGTGGAAGCGGTATTCGCAATATTTTAGTAGCTCGT
TACAGTCCGGTGCGTTTTTGGTTTTTTGAAAGTGCGTCTTCAGAGCGCTTTTGGTTTTCAAAAGCGCTCT
GAAGTTCCTATACTTTCTAGCTAGAGAATAGGAACTTCGGAATAGGAACTTCAAAGCGTTTCCGAAAACG
AGCGCTTCCGAAAATGCAACGCGAGCTGCGCACATACAGCTCACTGTTCACGTCGCACCTATATCTGCGT
GTTGCCTGTATATATATATACATGAGAAGAACGGCATAGTGCGTGTTTATGCTTAAATGCGTACTTATAT
GCGTCTATTTATGTAGGATGAAAGGTAGTCTAGTACCTCCTGTGATATTATCCCATTCCATGCGGGGTAT
CGTATGCTTCCTTCAGCACTACCCTTTAGCTGTTCTATATGCTGCCACTCCTCAATTGGATTAGTCTCAT
CCTTCAATGCTATCATTTCCTTTGATATTGGATCGATCCGATGATAAGCTGTCAAACATGAGAATTGGGT
AATAACTGATATAATTAAATTGAAGCTCTAATTTGTGAGTTTAGTATACATGCATTTACTTATAATACAG
TTTTTTAGTTTTGCTGGCCGCATCTTCTCAAATATGCTTCCCAGCCTGCTTTTCTGTAACGTTCACCCTC
TACCTTAGCATCCCTTCCCTTTGCAAATAGTCCTCTTCCAACAATAATAATGTCAGATCCTGTAGAGACC
ACATCATCCACGGTTCTATACTGTTGACCCAATGCGTCTCCCTTGTCATCTAAACCCACACCGGGTGTCA
TAATCAACCAATCGTAACCTTCATCTCTTCCACCCATGTCTCTTTGAGCAATAAAGCCGATAACAAAATC
TTTGTCGCTCTTCGCAATGTCAACAGTACCCTTAGTATATTCTCCAGTAGATAGGGAGCCCTTGCATGAC
AATTCTGCTAACATCAAAAGGCCTCTAGGTTCCTTTGTTACTTCTTCTGCCGCCTGCTTCAAACCGCTAA
CAATACCTGGGCCCACCACACCGTGTGCATTCGTAATGTCTGCCCATTCTGCTATTCTGTATACACCCGC
AGAGTACTGCAATTTGACTGTATTACCAATGTCAGCAAATTTTCTGTCTTCGAAGAGTAAAAAATTGTAC
TTGGCGGATAATGCCTTTAGCGGCTTAACTGTGCCCTCCATGGAAAAATCAGTCAAGATATCCACATGTG
TTTTTAGTAAACAAATTTTGGGACCTAATGCTTCAACTAACTCCAGTAATTCCTTGGTGGTACGAACATC
CAATGAAGCACACAAGTTTGTTTGCTTTTCGTGCATGATATTAAATAGCTTGGCAGCAACAGGACTAGGA
TGAGTAGCAGCACGTTCCTTATATGTAGCTTTCGACATGATTTATCTTCGTTTCCTGCATGTTTTTGTTC
TGTGCAGTTGGGTTAAGAATACTGGGCAATTTCATGTTTCTTCAACACTACATATGCGTATATATACCAA
TCTAAGTCTGTGCTCCTTCCTTCGTTCTTCCTTCTGTTCGGAGATTACCGAATCAAAAAAATTTCAAGGA
AACCGAAATCAAAAAAAAGAATAAAAAAAAAATGATGAATTGAAAAGCTAATTCTTGAAGACGAAAGGGC
CTCGTGATACGCCTATTTTTATAGGTTAATGTCATGATAATAATGGTTTCTTAGACGTCAGGTGGCACTT
TTCGGGGAAATGTGCGCGGAACCCCTATTTGTTTATTTTTCTAAATACATTCAAATATGTATCCGCTCAT
GAGACAATAACCCTGATAAATGCTTCAATAATATTGAAAAAGGAAGAGTATGAGTATTCAACATTTCCGT
GTCGCCCTTATTCCCTTTTTTGCGGCATTTTGCCTTCCTGTTTTTGCTCACCCAGAAACGCTGGTGAAAG
TAAAAGATGCTGAAGATCAGTTGGGTGCACGAGTGGGTTACATCGAACTGGATCTCAACAGCGGTAAGAT
CCTTGAGAGTTTTCGCCCCGAAGAACGTTTTCCAATGATGAGCACTTTTAAAGTTCTGCTATGTGGCGCG
GTATTATCCCGTATTGACGCCGGGCAAGAGCAACTCGGTCGCCGCATACACTATTCTCAGAATGACTTGG
TTGAGTACTCACCAGTCACAGAAAAGCATCTTACGGATGGCATGACAGTAAGAGAATTATGCAGTGCTGC
CATAACCATGAGTGATAACACTGCGGCCAACTTACTTCTGACAACGATCGGAGGACCGAAGGAGCTAACC
GCTTTTTTGCACAACATGGGGGATCATGTAACTCGCCTTGATCGTTGGGAACCGGAGCTGAATGAAGCCA
TACCAAACGACGAGCGTGACACCACGATGCCTGTAGCAATGGCAACAACGTTGCGCAAACTATTAACTGG
CGAACTACTTACTCTAGCTTCCCGGCAACAATTAATAGACTGGATGGAGGCGGATAAAGTTGCAGGACCA
CTTCTGCGCTCGGCCCTTCCGGCTGGCTGGTTTATTGCTGATAAATCTGGAGCCGGTGAGCGTGGGTCTC
GCGGTATCATTGCAGCACTGGGGCCAGATGGTAAGCCCTCCCGTATCGTAGTTATCTACACGACGGGGAG
TCAGGCAACTATGGATGAACGAAATAGACAGATCGCTGAGATAGGTGCCTCACTGATTAAGCATTGGTAA
CTGTCAGACCAAGTTTACTCATATATACTTTAGATTGATTTAAAACTTCATTTTTAATTTAAAAGGATCT
AGGTGAAGATCCTTTTTGATAATCTCATGACCAAAATCCCTTAACGTGAGTTTTCGTTCCACTGAGCGTC
AGACCCCGTAGAAAAGATCAAAGGATCTTCTTGAGATCCTTTTTTTCTGCGCGTAATCTGCTGCTTGCAA
ACAAAAAAACCACCGCTACCAGCGGTGGTTTGTTTGCCGGATCAAGAGCTACCAACTCTTTTTCCGAAGG
TAACTGGCTTCAGCAGAGCGCAGATACCAAATACTGTTCTTCTAGTGTAGCCGTAGTTAGGCCACCACTT
CAAGAACTCTGTAGCACCGCCTACATACCTCGCTCTGCTAATCCTGTTACCAGTGGCTGCTGCCAGTGGC
GATAAGTCGTGTCTTACCGGGTTGGACTCAAGACGATAGTTACCGGATAAGGCGCAGCGGTCGGGCTGAA
CGGGGGGTTCGTGCACACAGCCCAGCTTGGAGCGAACGACCTACACCGAACTGAGATACCTACAGCGTGA
GCTATGAGAAAGCGCCACGCTTCCCGAAGGGAGAAAGGCGGACAGGTATCCGGTAAGCGGCAGGGTCGGA
ACAGGAGAGCGCACGAGGGAGCTTCCAGGGGGAAACGCCTGGTATCTTTATAGTCCTGTCGGGTTTCGCC
ACCTCTGACTTGAGCGTCGATTTTTGTGATGCTCGTCAGGGGGGCGGAGCCTATGGAAAAACGCCAGCAA
CGCGGCCTTTTTACGGTTCCTGGCCTTTTGCTGGCCTTTTGCTCACATGTTCTTTCCTGCGTTATCCCCT
GATTCTGTGGATAACCGTATTACCGCCTTTGAGTGAGCTGATACCGCTCGCCGCAGCCGAACGACCGAGC
GCAGCGAGTCAGTGAGCGAGGAAGCGGAAGAGCGCCCAATACGCAAACCGCCTCTCCCCGCGCGTTGGCC
GATTCATTAATGCAGCTGGCACGACAGGTTTCCCGACTGGAAAGCGGGCAGTGAGCGCAACGCAATTAAT
GTGAGTTAGCTCACTCATTAGGCACCCCAGGCTTTACACTTTATGCTTCCGGCTCGTATGTTGTGTGGAA
TTGTGAGCGGATAACAATTTCACACAGGAAACAGCTATGACCATGATTACGCCAAGCTTACCGCATCAGG
AAATTGTAAGCGTTAATATTTTGTTAAAATTCGCGTTAAATTTTTGTTAAATCAGCTCATTTTTTAACCA
ATAGGCCGAAATCGGCAAAATCCCTTATAAATCAAAAGAATAGACCGAGATAGGGT
[37 nt withheld, positions 7757-7793]
AAAGAACGTGGACTCCAACGTCAAAGG
[49 nt withheld, positions 7821-7869]
T
[91 nt withheld, positions 7871-7961]
G
[124 nt withheld, positions 7963-8086]
CCATTCGCCAAGCTTCCTGAAACGGAGAAACATAAACAGGCATTGCTGGGATCACCCATACATCACTCTG
TTTTGCCTGACCTTTTCCGGTAATTTGAAAACAAACCCGGTCTCGAAGCGGAGATCCGGCGATAATTACC
GCAGAAATAAACCCATACACGAGACGTAGAACCAGCCGCACATGGCCGGAGAAACTCCTGCGAGAATTTC
GTAAACTCGCGCGCATTGCATCTGTATTTCCTAATGCGGCACTTCCAGGCCTCGATCGAGACCGTTTATC
CATTGCTTTTTTGTTGTCTTTTTCCCTCGTTCACAGAAAGTCTGAAGAAGCTATAGTAGAACTATGAGCT
TTTTTTGTTTCTGTTTTCCTTTTTTTTTTTTTTACCTCTGTGG
